Addgene plasmid #118039: Myc-gamma1 (in pCAGGS)
Purpose: GABAA receptor expression (gamma1 subunit) Myc-tag near N-terminus
Depositing lab: Angel de Blas. Depositing organization: University of Connecticut.
Backbone
  Vector backbone: pCAGGS
  Vector type: Mammalian Expression
Growth in bacteria
  Bacterial resistance: Ampicillin, 100 μg/mL
  Growth temperature: 37°C
  Growth strain: DH5alpha
  Copy number: High Copy
Gene/Insert
  Gene/Insert name: GABRG1
  Species: R. norvegicus (rat)
  Entrez Gene: Gabrg1
  Tag / fusion protein: cMyc epitope EQKLISEEDL inserted between fourth and fifth amino acids of mature protein after signal peptide is cleaved (N terminal on insert)
  Cloning method: Restriction Enzyme; 5′ cloning site EcoRI (unknown if destroyed); 3′ cloning site BgIII (unknown if destroyed)
  Sequencing primers: 5′ unknown
Resource information
  A portion of this plasmid was derived from a plasmid made by: cDNA originally cloned in Peter Seeburg’s lab in Heidelberg.
Terms and licenses: Academic/Nonprofit Terms; Industry Terms: Not Available to Industry
How to cite: Myc-gamma1 (in pCAGGS) was a gift from Angel de Blas (Addgene plasmid # 118039 ; http://n2t.net/addgene:118039 ; RRID:Addgene_118039)
