[The description below was written by a language model from this plasmid's Addgene catalogue record and pLannotate feature annotations shown in this document.]
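Description:
Myc-gamma1 (in pCAGGS) is a mammalian expression plasmid of about 6.1 kb that carries the rat GABRG1 cDNA, encoding the gamma1 subunit of the GABA-A receptor, in the pCAGGS backbone. It is propagated in E. coli through a high-copy ColE1/pUC-type origin and selected with ampicillin via the β-lactamase (AmpR) gene and its own promoter. No mammalian selection marker is annotated, so the plasmid appears suited mainly to transient transfection. An SV40 origin of replication is present, which can support episomal amplification in cells expressing SV40 large T antigen. Remnants of the lac promoter/operator region and short lacI fragments are leftover backbone sequence.

Expression is driven by the composite CAG arrangement: the human cytomegalovirus immediate-early enhancer (spanning the sequence origin) followed by the chicken β-actin promoter and a chimeric chicken β-actin/rabbit β-globin intron, which together give strong, broadly active transcription. A short rabbit-type β-globin exon fragment precedes the insert, and a rabbit β-globin polyadenylation signal terminates the transcript. The open reading frame of roughly 1.4 kb was matched by the annotation tool to the human GABRG1 protein, but the catalogue entry records the species as rat, so this is probably a homology match. The insert was cloned between EcoRI and BglII sites. A c-Myc epitope is inserted between the fourth and fifth residues of the mature protein, downstream of the cleaved signal peptide, so the tag should remain near the N-terminus of the processed subunit. It is not separately annotated in the feature table. The stated purpose is expression of a Myc-tagged gamma1 subunit for GABA-A receptor studies, where the epitope permits antibody detection of the subunit.
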