Features (pLannotate 1.2.2; 17 found; start..end, strand, type, name):
      3..279     +  promoter       chicken β-actin promoter: No description available
    280..1296    +  intron         chimeric intron: chimera between introns from chicken β-actin and rabbit β-globin
   1294..1350    +  CDS            HBB (fragment): HBB_LEPEU - Experimental evidence at protein level: Swiss-Prot protein existence level 1. Involved in oxygen transport from the lung to the various peripheral tissues. From Lepus europaeus (European hare).
   1351..2775    +  CDS            GABRG1: GBRG1_HUMAN - Experimental evidence at protein level: Swiss-Prot protein existence level 1. GABA, the major inhibitory neurotransmitter in the vertebrate brain, mediates neuronal inhibition by binding to the GABA/benzodiazepine receptor and opening an integral chloride channel. From Homo sapiens (Human).
   2847..2902    +  polyA_signal   β-globin poly(A) signal: rabbit β-globin polyadenylation signal (Gil and Proudfoot, 1987)
   3287..3303    -  protein_bind   lac operator: The lac repressor binds to the lac operator to inhibit transcription in E. coli. This inhibition can be relieved by adding lactose or isopropyl-β-D-thiogalactopyranoside (IPTG). lac repressor encoded by lacI
   3311..3341    -  promoter       lac promoter: promoter for the E. coli lac operon
   3356..3377    -  protein_bind   CAP binding site: CAP binding activates transcription in the presence of cAMP. E. coli catabolite activator protein
   3390..3429    -  CDS            lacI (fragment): lac repressor; lacI; The lac repressor binds to the lac operator to inhibit transcription in E. coli. This inhibition can be relieved by adding lactose or isopropyl-β-D-thiogalactopyranoside (IPTG).
   3436..3458    +  promoter       SV40 promoter (fragment): SV40 enhancer and early promoter
   3482..3617    +  rep_origin     SV40 ori: SV40 origin of replication
   3637..3771    +  polyA_signal   SV40 poly(A) signal: SV40 polyadenylation signal
   3773..3827    -  CDS            lacI (fragment): lac repressor; lacI; The lac repressor binds to the lac operator to inhibit transcription in E. coli. This inhibition can be relieved by adding lactose or isopropyl-β-D-thiogalactopyranoside (IPTG).
   4010..4598    -  rep_origin     ori: high-copy-number ColE1/pMB1/pBR322/pUC origin of replication
   4769..5629    -  CDS            AmpR: β-lactamase; bla; confers resistance to ampicillin, carbenicillin, and related antibiotics
   5630..5734    -  promoter       AmpR promoter: bla
   5765..1       +  enhancer       CMV enhancer (across the origin): human cytomegalovirus immediate early enhancer
>Addgene plasmid #118039 | Myc-gamma1 (in pCAGGS) | addgene full sequence | sequence record 228636 | Addgene NGS Result
GGTCGAGGTGAGCCCCACGTTCTGCTTCACTCTCCCCATCTCCCCCCCCTCCCCACCCCCAATTTTGTAT
TTATTTATTTTTTAATTATTTTGTGCAGCGATGGGGGCGGGGGGGGGGGGGNGCGCGCGCCAGGCGGGGC
GGGGCGGGGCGAGGGGCGGGGCGGGGCGAGGCGGAGAGGTGCGGCGGCAGCCAATCAGAGCGGCGCGCTC
CGAAAGTTTCCTTTTATGGCGAGGCGGCGGCGGCGGCGGCCCTATAAAAAGCGAAGCGCGCGGCGGGCGG
GAGTCGCTGCGCGCTGCCTTCGCCCCGTGCCCCGCTCCGCCGCCGCCTCGCGCCGCCCGCCCCGGCTCTG
ACTGACCGCGTTACTCCCACAGGTGAGCGGGCGGGACGGCCCTTCTCCTCCGGGCTGTAATTAGCGCTTG
GTTTAATGACGGCTTGTTTCTTTTCTGTGGCTGCGTGAAAGCCTTGAGGGGCTCCGGGAGGGCCCTTTGT
GCGGGGGGAGCGGCTCGGGGGGTGCGTGCGTGTGTGTGTGCGTGGGGAGCGCCGCGTGCGGCTCCGCGCT
GCCCGGCGGCTGTGAGCGCTGCGGGCGCGGCGCGGGGCTTTGTGCGCTCCGCAGTGTGCGCGAGGGGAGC
GCGGCCGGGGGCGGTGCCCCGCGGTGCGGGGGGGGCTGCGAGGGGAACAAAGGCTGCGTGCGGGGTGTGT
GCGTGGGGGGGTGAGCAGGGGGTGTGGGCGCGTCGGTCGGGCTGCAACCCCCCCTGCACCCCCCTCCCCG
AGTTGCTGAGCACGGCCCGGCTTCGGGTGCGGGGCTCCGTACGGGGCGTGGCGCGGGGCTCGCCGTGCCG
GGCGGGGGGTGGCGGCAGGTGGGGGTGCCGGGCGGGGCGGGGCCGCCTCGGGCCGGGGAGGGCTCGGGGG
AGGGGCGCGGCGGCCCCCGGAGCGCCGGCGGCTGTCGAGGCGCGGCGAGCCGCAGCCATTGCCTTTTATG
GTAATCGTGCGAGAGGGCGCAGGGACTTCCTTTGTCCCAAATCTGTGCGGAGCCGAAATCTGGGAGGCGC
CGCCGCACCCCCTCTAGCGGGCGCGGGGCGAAGCGGTGCGGCGCCGGCAGGAAGGAAATGGGCGGGGAGG
GCCTTCGTGCGTCGCCGCGCCGCCGTCCCCTTCTCCCTCTCCAGCCTCGGGGCTGTCCGCGGGGGGACGG
CTGCCTTCGGGGGGGACGGGGCAGGGCGGGGTTCGGCTTCTGGCGTGTGACCGGCGGCTCTAGAGCCTCT
GCTAACCATGTTCATGCCTTCTTCTTTTTCCTACAGCTCCTGGGCAACGTGCTGGTTATTGTGCTGTCTC
ATCATTTTGGCAAAGAATTCATGGGTTCTGGGAAAGTCTTCCTTTTCTCTCCTTCCCTCCTGTGGAGTCA
AACTAGAGGAGTGAGGTTGATATTCTTGTTACTAACCCTGCATCTGGGAAACTGCATTGATAAAGCAGAA
CAGAAGTTGATTTCCGAAGAAGACCTCGATGATGAAGATGATGAAGATTTAACTATGAACAAAACATGGG
TCTTGGCACCTAAAATTCATGAAGGAGATATCACACAGATTCTCAACTCTTTACTTCAAGGCTATGATAA
CAAACTTCGTCCAGATATAGGCGTGAGACCCACAGTAATTGAAACTGATGTTTATGTAAACAGCATTGGA
CCTGTTGATCCCATAAACATGGAGTACACGATAGACATCATTTTTGCCCAGACCTGGTTTGATAGCCGTT
TAAAGTTCAACAGCACCATGAAAGTCCTTATGCTTAACAGCAACATGGTGGGAAAAATTTGGATCCCTGA
CACGTTCTTCAGGAACTCAAGGAAATCTGATGCGCACTGGATAACAACGCCCAATCGCCTGCTGCGGATA
TGGAGTGATGGAAGGGTTCTCTACACTCTGAGATTAACAATTAATGCAGAATGCTACCTTCAACTCCATA
ACTTTCCTATGGATGAACATTCCTGTCCACTGGAATTTTCAAGCTATGGATACCCTAAAAATGAAATTGA
GTACAAGTGGAAAAAGCCCTCAGTGGAAGTAGCTGATCCTAAGTACTGGAGATTGTATCAGTTTGCCTTT
GTAGGGTTAAGAAATTCAACCGAAATCTCTCACACAATCTCCGGAGATTATATTATCATGACTATCTTTT
TTGACCTGAGCAGACGGATGGGCTATTTCACAATTCAGACCTACATTCCGTGCATTCTAACAGTTGTTCT
TTCCTGGGTGTCTTTTTGGATCAACAAAGATGCTGTACCTGCTAGAACATCCCTGGGTATCACTACGGTT
TTGACTATGACAACCCTCAGTACAATCGCTAGAAAATCTTTACCTAAGGTTTCTTACGTGACAGCAATGG
ATCTCTTTGTCTCTGTGTGTTTCATTTTTGTGTTTGCAGCACTCATGGAGTATGGAACCTTGCATTATTT
TACTAGTAACAATAAAGGAAAAACCACCAGAGACAGGAAGCTGAAAAGCAAAACTTCGGTATCCCCAGGT
CTCCATGCTGGATCTACTCTGATTCCCATGAACAACATTTCTATGCCTCAAGGGGAAGATGATTATGGTT
ACCAGTGCTTGGAGGGCAAAGACTGTGCTACCTTTTTCTGTTGCTTTGAAGACTGCAGAACTGGGTCCTG
GAGAGAAGGGCGAATACACATACGCATTGCCAAAATCGACTCCTACTCCAGGATCTTTTTCCCAACAGCT
TTTGCCTTGTTCAATCTGGTTTACTGGGTTGGATATCTATACTTATAAAGATCTTTTTCCCTCTGCCAAA
AATTATGGGGACATCATGAAGCCCCTTGAGCATCTGACTTCTGGCTAATAAAGGAAATTTATTTTCATTG
CAATAGTGTGTTGGAATTTTTTGTGTCTCTCACTCGGAAGGACATATGGGAGGGCAAATCATTTAAAACA
TCAGAATGAGTATTTGGTTTAGAGTTTGGCAACATATGCCCATATGCTGGCTGCCATGAACAAAGGTTGG
CTATAAAGAGGTCATCAGTATATGAAACAGCCCCCTGCTGTCCATTCCTTATTCCATAGAAAAGCCTTGA
CTTGAGGTTAGATTTTTTTTATATTTTGTTTTGTGTTATTTTTTTCTTTAACATCCCTAAAATTTTCCTT
ACATGTTTTACTAGCCAGATTTTTCCTCCTCTCCTGACTACTCCCAGTCATAGCTGTCCCTCTTCTCTTA
TGGAGATCCCTCGACCTGCAGCCCAAGCTTGGCGTAATCATGGTCATAGCTGTTTCCTGTGTGAAATTGT
TATCCGCTCACAATTCCACACAACATACGAGCCGGAAGCATAAAGTGTAAAGCCTGGGGTGCCTAATGAG
TGAGCTAACTCACATTAATTGCGTTGCGCTCACTGCCCGCTTTCCAGTCGGGAAACCTGTCGTGCCAGCG
GATCCGCATCTCAATTAGTCAGCAACCATAGTCCCGCCCCTAACTCCGCCCATCCCGCCCCTAACTCCGC
CCAGTTCCGCCCATTCTCCGCCCCATGGCTGACTAATTTTTTTTATTTATGCAGAGGCCGAGGCCGCCTC
GGCCTCTGAGCTATTCCAGAAGTAGTGAGGAGGCTTTTTTGGAGGCCTAGGCTTTTGCAAAAAGCTAACT
TGTTTATTGCAGCTTATAATGGTTACAAATAAAGCAATAGCATCACAAATTTCACAAATAAAGCATTTTT
TTCACTGCATTCTAGTTGTGGTTTGTCCAAACTCATCAATGTATCTTATCATGTCTGGATCCGCTGCATT
AATGAATCGGCCAACGCGCGGGGAGAGGCGGTTTGCGTATTGGGCGCTCTTCCGCTTCCTCGCTCACTGA
CTCGCTGCGCTCGGTCGTTCGGCTGCGGCGAGCGGTATCAGCTCACTCAAAGGCGGTAATACGGTTATCC
ACAGAATCAGGGGATAACGCAGGAAAGAACATGTGAGCAAAAGGCCAGCAAAAGGCCAGGAACCGTAAAA
AGGCCGCGTTGCTGGCGTTTTTCCATAGGCTCCGCCCCCCTGACGAGCATCACAAAAATCGACGCTCAAG
TCAGAGGTGGCGAAACCCGACAGGACTATAAAGATACCAGGCGTTTCCCCCTGGAAGCTCCCTCGTGCGC
TCTCCTGTTCCGACCCTGCCGCTTACCGGATACCTGTCCGCCTTTCTCCCTTCGGGAAGCGTGGCGCTTT
CTCATAGCTCACGCTGTAGGTATCTCAGTTCGGTGTAGGTCGTTCGCTCCAAGCTGGGCTGTGTGCACGA
ACCCCCCGTTCAGCCCGACCGCTGCGCCTTATCCGGTAACTATCGTCTTGAGTCCAACCCGGTAAGACAC
GACTTATCGCCACTGGCAGCAGCCACTGGTAACAGGATTAGCAGAGCGAGGTATGTAGGCGGTGCTACAG
AGTTCTTGAAGTGGTGGCCTAACTACGGCTACACTAGAAGAACAGTATTTGGTATCTGCGCTCTGCTGAA
GCCAGTTACCTTCGGAAAAAGAGTTGGTAGCTCTTGATCCGGCAAACAAACCACCGCTGGTAGCGGTGGT
TTTTTTGTTTGCAAGCAGCAGATTACGCGCAGAAAAAAAGGATCTCAAGAAGATCCTTTGATCTTTTCTA
CGGGGTCTGACGCTCAGTGGAACGAAAACTCACGTTAAGGGATTTTGGTCATGAGATTATCAAAAAGGAT
CTTCACCTAGATCCTTTTAAATTAAAAATGAAGTTTTAAATCAATCTAAAGTATATATGAGTAAACTTGG
TCTGACAGTTACCAATGCTTAATCAGTGAGGCACCTATCTCAGCGATCTGTCTATTTCGTTCATCCATAG
TTGCCTGACTCCCCGTCGTGTAGATAACTACGATACGGGAGGGCTTACCATCTGGCCCCAGTGCTGCAAT
GATACCGCGAGACCCACGCTCACCGGCTCCAGATTTATCAGCAATAAACCAGCCAGCCGGAAGGGCCGAG
CGCAGAAGTGGTCCTGCAACTTTATCCGCCTCCATCCAGTCTATTAATTGTTGCCGGGAAGCTAGAGTAA
GTAGTTCGCCAGTTAATAGTTTGCGCAACGTTGTTGCCATTGCTACAGGCATCGTGGTGTCACGCTCGTC
GTTTGGTATGGCTTCATTCAGCTCCGGTTCCCAACGATCAAGGCGAGTTACATGATCCCCCATGTTGTGC
AAAAAAGCGGTTAGCTCCTTCGGTCCTCCGATCGTTGTCAGAAGTAAGTTGGCCGCAGTGTTATCACTCA
TGGTTATGGCAGCACTGCATAATTCTCTTACTGTCATGCCATCCGTAAGATGCTTTTCTGTGACTGGTGA
GTACTCAACCAAGTCATTCTGAGAATAGTGTATGCGGCGACCGAGTTGCTCTTGCCCGGCGTCAATACGG
GATAATACCGCGCCACATAGCAGAACTTTAAAAGTGCTCATCATTGGAAAACGTTCTTCGGGGCGAAAAC
TCTCAAGGATCTTACCGCTGTTGAGATCCAGTTCGATGTAACCCACTCGTGCACCCAACTGATCTTCAGC
ATCTTTTACTTTCACCAGCGTTTCTGGGTGAGCAAAAACAGGAAGGCAAAATGCCGCAAAAAAGGGAATA
AGGGCGACACGGAAATGTTGAATACTCATACTCTTCCTTTTTCAATATTATTGAAGCATTTATCAGGGTT
ATTGTCTCATGAGCGGATACATATTTGAATGTATTTAGAAAAATAAACAAATAGGGGTTCCGCGCACATT
TCCCCGAAAAGTGCCACCTGGGTCGACATTGATTATTGACTAGTTATTAATAGTAATCAATTACGGGGTC
ATTAGTTCATAGCCCATATATGGAGTTCCGCGTTACATAACTTACGGTAAATGGCCCGCCTGGCTGACCG
CCCAACGACCCCCGCCCATTGACGTCAATAATGACGTATGTTCCCATAGTAACGCCAATAGGGACTTTCC
ATTGACGTCAATGGGTGGAGTATTTACGGTAAACTGCCCACTTGGCAGTACATCAAGTGTATCATATGCC
AAGTACGCCCCCTATTGACGTCAATGACGGTAAATGGCCCGCCTGGCATTATGCCCAGTACATGACCTTA
TGGGACTTTCCTACTTGGCAGTACATCTACGTATTAGTCATCGCTATTACCAT
